Addgene plasmid #213859: pAAV_BiVIPe4_GCaMP6f
Purpose: AAV construct expressing GCaMP6f driven by VIP interneuron-targeting enhancer. Alias: pAAV_YWE4.2_GCaMP6f
Depositing lab: Gordon Fishell. Depositing organization: Broad Institute. Publication: An enhancer-AAV toolbox to target and manipulate distinct interneuron subtypes. Furlanis E, Dai M, Leyva Garcia B, Tran T, Vergara J, Pereira A, Gorissen BL, Wills S, Vlachos A, Hairston A, Dwivedi D, Du S, McMahon J, Huang S, Morabito A, Vazquez A, Kim S, Lee AT, Chang EF, Razzaq T, Qazi A, Vargish G, Yuan X, Caccavano A, Hunt S, Chittajallu R, McLean N, Hewitt L, Paranzino E, Rice H, Cummins AC, Plotnikova A, Mohanty A, Tangen AC, Shin JH, Azadi R, Eldridge MAG, Alvarez VA, Averbeck BB, Alyahyay M, Vallejo TR, Soheib M, Vattino LG, MacGregor CP, Chatain CP, Banks E, Olah VJ, Naskar S, Hill S, Liebergall S, Badiani R, Hyde L, Hanley E, Xu Q, Allaway KC, Goldberg EM, Rowan MJM, Nowakowski TJ, Lee S, Favuzzi E, Kaeser PS, Sjulson L, Batista-Brito R, Takesian AE, Ibrahim LA, Iqbal A, Pelkey KA, McBain CJ, Dimidschstein J, Fishell G, Wang Y. Neuron. 2025 May 21;113(10):1525-1547.e15. doi: 10.1016/j.neuron.2025.05.002. PubMed 40403705.
Backbone
  Vector backbone: pAAV-S5E2-dTom-nlsdTom
  Total vector size (bp): 5913
  Vector type: AAV
Growth in bacteria
  Bacterial resistance: Ampicillin, 100 μg/mL
  Growth temperature: 37°C
  Growth strain: NEB Stable
  Copy number: High Copy
Gene/Insert
  Gene/Insert name: GCaMP6f
  Species: Synthetic
  Insert size (bp): 1350
Terms and licenses: Academic/Nonprofit Terms; Industry Terms: Not Available to Industry
Depositor comments: Please visit https://doi.org/10.1101/2024.07.17.603924 for bioRxiv preprint.
How to cite: pAAV_BiVIPe4_GCaMP6f was a gift from Gordon Fishell (Addgene plasmid # 213859 ; http://n2t.net/addgene:213859 ; RRID:Addgene_213859) For viral preps, please replace (Addgene plasmid # 213859) in the above sentence with: (Addgene viral prep # 213859-AAV1) or (Addgene viral prep # 213859-PHPeB)
