[The description below was written by a language model from this plasmid's Addgene catalogue record and pLannotate feature annotations shown in this document.]
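Description:
pAAV_BiVIPe4_GCaMP6f (alias pAAV_YWE4.2_GCaMP6f) is an adeno-associated virus transfer plasmid of about 5.9 kb, built on the pAAV-S5E2-dTom-nlsdTom backbone. It is designed to express the genetically encoded calcium indicator GCaMP6f under the control of BiVIPe4, an enhancer that targets VIP-expressing interneurons. The plasmid is propagated in bacteria through a high-copy ColE1/pUC-type origin and selected with ampicillin via the bla gene and its promoter. An f1 phage origin is also present, along with short remnants of pBR322 bom and rop sequences. The recorded growth strain is recombination-deficient, which is consistent with the need to keep the repeat-rich ITRs intact.

The viral genome is bounded by AAV2 inverted terminal repeats, which direct replication and packaging of the intervening DNA into capsids. The right ITR is annotated in full, while the left one is detected only as two short fragments. The stretch between the left ITR and the first annotated cassette element carries no annotation. It presumably holds the BiVIPe4 enhancer and an associated minimal promoter, although the record does not state which promoter is used. Downstream lie a chimeric β-globin/immunoglobulin intron that aids transcript processing and the synthetic GCaMP6f coding sequence of roughly 1.35 kb. These are followed by a WPRE, which boosts post-transcriptional expression, and an SV40 polyadenylation signal. The short large T antigen hit next to that signal is part of the SV40-derived region rather than an expressed product.

The construct belongs to an enhancer-AAV toolbox for accessing distinct interneuron subtypes. It is intended for producing recombinant AAV to image calcium activity in VIP interneurons without transgenic driver lines, and the repository lists AAV1 and PHP.eB viral preparations.
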