Features (pLannotate 1.2.2; 16 found; start..end, strand, type, name):
     12..39      +  repeat_region  AAV2 ITR (fragment): inverted terminal repeat of adeno-associated virus serotype 2 inverted
     68..95      +  repeat_region  AAV2 ITR (fragment): inverted terminal repeat of adeno-associated virus serotype 2 inverted
    712..844     +  intron         chimeric intron: chimera between introns from human β-globin and immunoglobulin heavy chain genes
    871..2223    +  CDS            GCaMP6f: improved fluorescent protein-based calcium sensor (Chen et al., 2013)
   2239..2264    +  misc_feature   MCS (fragment): pBluescript multiple cloning site
   2264..2852    +  misc_feature   WPRE: woodchuck hepatitis virus posttranscriptional regulatory element
   2915..2998    +  CDS            large T antigen (fragment): large T antigen from SV40 (simian virus 40)
   3021..3102    +  polyA_signal   SV40 poly(A) signal: SV40 polyadenylation signal
   3181..3321    +  repeat_region  AAV2 ITR: inverted terminal repeat of adeno-associated virus serotype 2 inverted
   3326..3377    -  misc_feature   bom (fragment): basis of mobility region from pBR322
   3396..3851    +  rep_origin     f1 ori (sequence partly withheld): f1 bacteriophage origin of replication; arrow indicates direction of (+) strand synthesis
   3852..3901    -  misc_feature   bom (fragment): basis of mobility region from pBR322
   4003..4038    -  CDS            rop (fragment): Rop protein, which maintains plasmids at low copy number; rop
   4133..4237    +  promoter       AmpR promoter: bla
   4238..5098    +  CDS            AmpR: β-lactamase; bla; confers resistance to ampicillin, carbenicillin, and related antibiotics
   5269..5857    +  rep_origin     ori: high-copy-number ColE1/pMB1/pBR322/pUC origin of replication
>Addgene plasmid #213859 | pAAV_BiVIPe4_GCaMP6f | addgene full sequence | sequence record 421872 | Addgene NGS Result
CCTGCAGGCAGCTGCGCGCTCGCTCGCTCACTGAGGCCGCCCGGGCGTCGGGCGACCTTTGGTCGCCCGG
CCTCAGTGAGCGAGCGAGCGCGCAGAGAGGGAGTGGCCAACTCCATCACTAGGGGTTCCTGCGGCCGCAC
GCGTATCGATTATTTTAAATCCTCATTGGTCAGGAATGTTTACATTCATAGTGTGAAGCAGAGCCTGAAA
TGCCAACTTAGTACTTCAGTGTGCTGCTAAATTGACTAAGCGTGCTGAACAGTAATAGCTTGGTACTAGA
AGCCCAATGGCAGGGCTCAGTGGCCAAATGTTTTTATTATTACGAAGTAATAAGGCTAATAAGCAGTGTT
GTGTGATGGAAGGCAGGCTTACTTCTATTTAAAGATGGAATGAACAGCTTTGATGGGGACAAGCAAAGAA
CACAAGAACATTAGCTGTGTTCCGATATTCAGTGCACATAGGCCAGAGCTTGGCAAACATTTCTGTAATG
GCCAGATGATAAACATTTGAGGATTGGAAGACTATAGGGTCTCCAATGCAACCACTAAAATCGATGTTTA
AACTTCCTGCAGCCCGGGCTGGGCATAAAAGTCAGGGCAGAGCCATCTATTGCTTACATTTGCTTCTAGC
CTGCAAGTCGAGGAGCGCAGCCTTCCAGAAGCAGAGCGCGGCGCCTTAAGCTGCAGAAGTTGGTCGTGAG
GCACTGGGCACGTAAGTATCAAGGTTACAAGACAGGTTTAAGGAGACCAATAGAAACTGGGCTTGTCGAG
ACAGAGAAGACTCTTGCGTTTCTGATAGGCACCTATTGGTCTTACTGACATCCACTTTGCCTTTCTCTCC
ACAGCGAGCTCGCTAGCGCCCGGTGCCACCATGGGTTCTCATCATCATCATCATCATGGTATGGCTAGCA
TGACTGGTGGACAGCAAATGGGTCGGGATCTGTACGACGATGACGATAAGGATCTCGCCACCATGGTCGA
CTCATCACGTCGTAAGTGGAATAAGACAGGTCACGCAGTCAGAGCTATAGGTCGGCTGAGCTCACTCGAG
AACGTCTATATCAAGGCCGACAAGCAGAAGAACGGCATCAAGGCGAACTTCAAGATCCGCCACAACATCG
AGGACGGCGGCGTGCAGCTCGCCTACCACTACCAGCAGAACACCCCCATCGGCGACGGCCCCGTGCTGCT
GCCCGACAACCACTACCTGAGCGTGCAGTCCAAACTTTCGAAAGACCCCAACGAGAAGCGCGATCACATG
GTCCTGCTGGAGTTCGTGACCGCCGCCGGGATCACTCTCGGCATGGACGAGCTGTACAAGGGCGGTACCG
GAGGGAGCATGGTGAGCAAGGGCGAGGAGCTGTTCACCGGGGTGGTGCCCATCCTGGTCGAGCTGGACGG
CGACGTAAACGGCCACAAGTTCAGCGTGTCCGGCGAGGGTGAGGGCGATGCCACCTACGGCAAGCTGACC
CTGAAGTTCATCTGCACCACCGGCAAGCTGCCCGTGCCCTGGCCCACCCTCGTGACCACCCTGACCTACG
GCGTGCAGTGCTTCAGCCGCTACCCCGACCACATGAAGCAGCACGACTTCTTCAAGTCCGCCATGCCCGA
AGGCTACATCCAGGAGCGCACCATCTTCTTCAAGGACGACGGCAACTACAAGACCCGCGCCGAGGTGAAG
TTCGAGGGCGACACCCTGGTGAACCGCATCGAGCTGAAGGGCATCGACTTCAAGGAGGACGGCAACATCC
TGGGGCACAAGCTGGAGTACAACCTGCCGGACCAACTGACTGAAGAGCAGATCGCAGAATTTAAAGAGGA
ATTCTCCCTATTTGACAAGGACGGGGATGGGACAATAACAACCAAGGAGCTGGGGACGGTGATGCGGTCT
CTGGGGCAGAACCCCACAGAAGCAGAGCTGCAGGACATGATCAATGAAGTAGATGCCGACGGTGACGGCA
CAATCGACTTCCCTGAGTTCCTGACAATGATGGCAAGAAAAATGAAATACAGGGACACGGAAGAAGAAAT
TAGAGAAGCGTTCGGTGTGTTTGATAAGGATGGCAATGGCTACATCAGTGCAGCAGAGCTTCGCCACGTG
ATGACAAACCTTGGAGAGAAGTTAACAGATGAAGAGGTTGATGAAATGATCAGGGAAGCAGACATCGATG
GGGATGGTCAGGTAAACTACGAAGAGTTTGTACAAATGATGACAGCGAAGTGAGGCGCGCCCCTGCAGGG
AATTCGATATCAAGCTTATCGATAATCAACCTCTGGATTACAAAATTTGTGAAAGATTGACTGGTATTCT
TAACTATGTTGCTCCTTTTACGCTATGTGGATACGCTGCTTTAATGCCTTTGTATCATGCTATTGCTTCC
CGTATGGCTTTCATTTTCTCCTCCTTGTATAAATCCTGGTTGCTGTCTCTTTATGAGGAGTTGTGGCCCG
TTGTCAGGCAACGTGGCGTGGTGTGCACTGTGTTTGCTGACGCAACCCCCACTGGTTGGGGCATTGCCAC
CACCTGTCAGCTCCTTTCCGGGACTTTCGCTTTCCCCCTCCCTATTGCCACGGCGGAACTCATCGCCGCC
TGCCTTGCCCGCTGCTGGACAGGGGCTCGGCTGTTGGGCACTGACAATTCCGTGGTGTTGTCGGGGAAAT
CATCGTCCTTTCCTTGGCTGCTCGCCTATGTTGCCACCTGGATTCTGCGCGGGACGTCCTTCTGCTACGT
CCCTTCGGCCCTCAATCCAGCGGACCTTCCTTCCCGCGGCCTGCTGCCGGCTCTGCGGCCTCTTCCGCGT
CTTCGCCTTCGCCCTCAGACGAGTCGGATCTCCCTTTGGGCCGCCTCCCCGCATCGATACCGAGCGCTGC
TCGAGAGATCTGTGATAGCGGCCATCAAGCTGGCCGCGACTCTAGATCATAATCAGCCATACCACATTTG
TAGAGGTTTTACTTGCTTTAAAAAACCTCCCACACCTCCCCCTGAACCTGAAACATAAAATGAATGCAAT
TGTTGTTGTTAACTTGTTTATTGCAGCTTATAATGGTTACAAATAAAGCAATAGCATCACAAATTTCACA
AATAAAGCATTTTTTTCACTGCATTCTAGTTGTGGTTTGTCCAAACTCATCAATGTATCAGCTTATCGAT
ACCGCATGCACGTGCGGACCGAGCGGCCGCAGGAACCCCTAGTGATGGAGTTGGCCACTCCCTCTCTGCG
CGCTCGCTCGCTCACTGAGGCCGGGCGACCAAAGGTCGCCCGACGCCCGGGCTTTGCCCGGGCGGCCTCA
GTGAGCGAGCGAGCGCGCAGCTGCCTGCAGGGGCGCCTGATGCGGTATTTTCTCCTTACGCATCTGTGCG
GTATTTCACACCGCATA
[95 nt withheld, positions 3378-3472]
T
[46 nt withheld, positions 3474-3519]
C
[141 nt withheld, positions 3521-3661]
CCTTTGACGTTGGAGTCCACGTTCTTT
[37 nt withheld, positions 3689-3725]
ACTCTATCTCGGGCTATTCTTTTGATTTATAAGGGATTTTGCCGATTTCGGTCTATTGGTTAAAAAATGA
GCTGATTTAACAAAAATTTAACGCGAATTTTAACAAAATATTAACGTTTACAATTTTATGGTGCACTCTC
AGTACAATCTGCTCTGATGCCGCATAGTTAAGCCAGCCCCGACACCCGCCAACACCCGCTGACGCGCCCT
GACGGGCTTGTCTGCTCCCGGCATCCGCTTACAGACAAGCTGTGACCGTCTCCGGGAGCTGCATGTGTCA
GAGGTTTTCACCGTCATCACCGAAACGCGCGAGACGAAAGGGCCTCGTGATACGCCTATTTTTATAGGTT
AATGTCATGATAATAATGGTTTCTTAGACGTCAGGTGGCACTTTTCGGGGAAATGTGCGCGGAACCCCTA
TTTGTTTATTTTTCTAAATACATTCAAATATGTATCCGCTCATGAGACAATAACCCTGATAAATGCTTCA
ATAATATTGAAAAAGGAAGAGTATGAGTATTCAACATTTCCGTGTCGCCCTTATTCCCTTTTTTGCGGCA
TTTTGCCTTCCTGTTTTTGCTCACCCAGAAACGCTGGTGAAAGTAAAAGATGCTGAAGATCAGTTGGGTG
CACGAGTGGGTTACATCGAACTGGATCTCAACAGCGGTAAGATCCTTGAGAGTTTTCGCCCCGAAGAACG
TTTTCCAATGATGAGCACTTTTAAAGTTCTGCTATGTGGCGCGGTATTATCCCGTATTGACGCCGGGCAA
GAGCAACTCGGTCGCCGCATACACTATTCTCAGAATGACTTGGTTGAGTACTCACCAGTCACAGAAAAGC
ATCTTACGGATGGCATGACAGTAAGAGAATTATGCAGTGCTGCCATAACCATGAGTGATAACACTGCGGC
CAACTTACTTCTGACAACGATCGGAGGACCGAAGGAGCTAACCGCTTTTTTGCACAACATGGGGGATCAT
GTAACTCGCCTTGATCGTTGGGAACCGGAGCTGAATGAAGCCATACCAAACGACGAGCGTGACACCACGA
TGCCTGTAGCAATGGCAACAACGTTGCGCAAACTATTAACTGGCGAACTACTTACTCTAGCTTCCCGGCA
ACAATTAATAGACTGGATGGAGGCGGATAAAGTTGCAGGACCACTTCTGCGCTCGGCCCTTCCGGCTGGC
TGGTTTATTGCTGATAAATCTGGAGCCGGTGAGCGTGGGTCTCGCGGTATCATTGCAGCACTGGGGCCAG
ATGGTAAGCCCTCCCGTATCGTAGTTATCTACACGACGGGGAGTCAGGCAACTATGGATGAACGAAATAG
ACAGATCGCTGAGATAGGTGCCTCACTGATTAAGCATTGGTAACTGTCAGACCAAGTTTACTCATATATA
CTTTAGATTGATTTAAAACTTCATTTTTAATTTAAAAGGATCTAGGTGAAGATCCTTTTTGATAATCTCA
TGACCAAAATCCCTTAACGTGAGTTTTCGTTCCACTGAGCGTCAGACCCCGTAGAAAAGATCAAAGGATC
TTCTTGAGATCCTTTTTTTCTGCGCGTAATCTGCTGCTTGCAAACAAAAAAACCACCGCTACCAGCGGTG
GTTTGTTTGCCGGATCAAGAGCTACCAACTCTTTTTCCGAAGGTAACTGGCTTCAGCAGAGCGCAGATAC
CAAATACTGTTCTTCTAGTGTAGCCGTAGTTAGGCCACCACTTCAAGAACTCTGTAGCACCGCCTACATA
CCTCGCTCTGCTAATCCTGTTACCAGTGGCTGCTGCCAGTGGCGATAAGTCGTGTCTTACCGGGTTGGAC
TCAAGACGATAGTTACCGGATAAGGCGCAGCGGTCGGGCTGAACGGGGGGTTCGTGCACACAGCCCAGCT
TGGAGCGAACGACCTACACCGAACTGAGATACCTACAGCGTGAGCTATGAGAAAGCGCCACGCTTCCCGA
AGGGAGAAAGGCGGACAGGTATCCGGTAAGCGGCAGGGTCGGAACAGGAGAGCGCACGAGGGAGCTTCCA
GGGGGAAACGCCTGGTATCTTTATAGTCCTGTCGGGTTTCGCCACCTCTGACTTGAGCGTCGATTTTTGT
GATGCTCGTCAGGGGGGCGGAGCCTATGGAAAAACGCCAGCAACGCGGCCTTTTTACGGTTCCTGGCCTT
TTGCTGGCCTTTTGCTCACATGT
